>Addgene plasmid #16968 | XP41 Xnot-10 | addgene partial sequence | sequence record 22843 | T7 5'-TAATACGACTCACTATAGGG-3'
GGCGGCCGCTCTAGAACTAGTGGATCCCCCGGGCTGCAGGAATTCCGATGTAAAATAGAAAAAAATCTTT
ATATAAAAAAGAAGATCCAATAAATAAGTTACAGTAACAAACAGTGTGTGCAGCAGTATAAATAATACAT
TAATGTAGAGAAAGTCATCAAATCATTATCCTGAGCGCTGGCACACTCACATGCCCCCGACATACACAAA
CTATATACACACACACACTATATATACACACAGAAACCAGTCACATGCTGCACCCCTCGGTGAAATACAG
TATTGGGGCCAACAGATTCCCCATTCAGATAATGAGAGGGGTGATGGTTAACCCACGAGTGCCAGGGGGA
GGCGCAGTACAAAGCATCAGGACTGTGGAAATTACAGTTACTATAAATATTAAGGCAAAAAGTACATTTG
GATTTTCAAACAGGATGATTATCAGCAGCACCCAACATTTGGTCAGAGGCAAAGAGACTGCCAGTACAGT
CTGGGGCACCCCAGTCTTAACACCCACCCGTCTCACAAAGCCATTGGATTGTCCATGCGGTATCACCATT
CCTATTCCCCAGTCCCACCAGTAAAATATCCAATATTCCCAAGTGCTGGCTCAGTGCCTTTTAAGGTGTT
CCAGTAATGAAAGGGTTAAAGAGTTTATGGAGAAGTTAACCCTACCATCACTGCCCACAGAAATGACCAG
TCACTAAGTATTTGGCTTAGTCCAATGCCATCTTCTTGACTATAGTGCTCTTTATTGGGGAAGGAGCTAC
CCATGATGCTCAGCAAGTTCACCTAATTTATGTTCATTAGGCTCCTACAGTTCCACATCCAGATCATCCT
CGTCCTCCTCAGTCTCCCTGCTGTCATCAGTGTGATCTGAGCTGTCTGCAGGGATCACCCCAAATTGGGA
CAGCTTAGCTTTCTTCTGCTCCAGACTCTGCTTCCTCCACTTGATGCGTCGGTTCTGGANC
