[The description below was written by a language model from this plasmid's Addgene catalogue record.]
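Description:
XP41 Xnot-10 is a pBluescript KS+ phagemid carrying the full-length Xnot cDNA from the frog Xenopus laevis. The backbone is about 3 kb and the insert about 1.9 kb. Although catalogued as a bacterial expression vector, it functions in practice as a cloning and in vitro transcription template. It is maintained in E. coli as a high-copy plasmid under ampicillin selection. No feature table accompanies the record, so individual backbone elements are not itemised. pBluescript-type vectors generally combine a pUC-derived origin, an f1 origin, the ampicillin resistance gene, and a polylinker flanked by bacteriophage RNA polymerase promoters.

The insert was obtained by excising a BamHI–HindIII fragment from an earlier Xnot plasmid and ligating it into the KS polylinker, with both sites preserved. The depositor notes that the cDNA therefore sits "backwards" relative to the expected orientation. As a result, transcription from the T7 promoter yields antisense rather than sense RNA. The stated use is to generate an antisense in situ hybridisation probe, by linearising the plasmid with EcoRV and transcribing with T7 polymerase. Such a probe would be used to visualise Xnot transcript distribution in Xenopus embryos.

The record lists SP6 and T7 as sequencing primers, although standard pBluescript KS+ carries T3 and T7 promoters rather than SP6. The entry does not explain this discrepancy. No eukaryotic promoter, epitope tag or reporter is recorded, so nothing in the record suggests use for expressing the protein in cells.
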