Addgene plasmid #16968: XP41 Xnot-10
Depositing lab: Randall Moon. Depositing organization: University of Washington.
Backbone
  Vector backbone: pBluescript KS+
  Backbone size w/o insert (bp): 3000
  Vector type: Bacterial Expression
Growth in bacteria
  Bacterial resistance: Ampicillin, 100 μg/mL
  Growth temperature: 37°C
  Growth strain: DH5alpha
  Copy number: High Copy
Gene/Insert
  Gene/Insert name: Xnot10
  Species: X. laevis (frog)
  Insert size (bp): 1900
  Cloning method: Restriction Enzyme; 5′ cloning site BamHI (not destroyed); 3′ cloning site HindIII (not destroyed)
  Sequencing primers: 5′ SP6; 3′ T7
Terms and licenses: Academic/Nonprofit Terms; Industry Terms: Not Available to Industry
Depositor comments: Full Xnot cDNA. Derived from Xnot plasmid by removing BamHI-HindIII piece and putting it in KS. Note insert is backwards. Use EcoRV and T7 for antisense in situ probe. Plasmid History: From: David Kimelman.
How to cite: XP41 Xnot-10 was a gift from Randall Moon (Addgene plasmid # 16968 ; http://n2t.net/addgene:16968 ; RRID:Addgene_16968)
